>Addgene plasmid #166109 | HCP7 | addgene full sequence | sequence record 330317 | Addgene NGS Result
AACGCCAGCAACGCGGCCTTTTTACGGTTCCTGGCCTTTTGCTGGCCTTTTGCTCACATGTTCTTTCCTG
CGTTATCCCCTGATTCTGTGGATAACCGTGCGGCCGCCCCTGAATTCGCATCTAGACTGAACTGGCCGAT
AATTGCAGACGAACGGTGAGTAAGGAAAGAGTGAGGAACTATCGCATACCTGCATTTAAAGATGCCGATT
TGGGCGCGAATCCTTTATTTTGGCTTCACCCTCATACTATTATCAGGGCCAGAAAAAGGAAGTGTTTCCC
TCCTTCTTGAATTGATGTTACCCTCATAAAGCACGTGGCCTCTTATCGAGAAAGAAATTACCGTCGCTCG
TGATTTGTTTGCAAAAAGAACAAAACTGAAAAAACCCAGACACGCTCGACTTCCTGTCATCCTATTGATT
GCAGCTTCCAATTTCGTCACACAACAAGGTCCTAGCGACGGCTCACAGGTTTTGTAACAAGCAATCGAAG
GTTCTGGAATGGCGGGAAAGGGTTTAGTACCACATGCTATGATGCCCACTGTGATCTCCAGAGCAAAGTT
CGTTCGATCGTACTGTTACTCTCTCTCTTTCAAACAGAATTGTCCGAATCGTGTGACAACAACAGCCTGT
TCTCACACACTCTTTTCTTCTAACCAAGGGGGTGGTTTAGTTTAGTAGAACCTCGTGAAACTTACATTTA
CATATATATAAACTTGCATAAATTGGTCAATGCAAGAAATACATATTTGGTCTTTTCTAATTCGTAGTTT
TTCAAGTTCTTAGATGCTTTCTTTTTCTCTTTTTTACAGATCATCAAGGAAGTAATTATCTACTTTTTAC
AACAAATATAAAACAAGATCTATGGACAAGAAGTATTCTATCGGACTGGATATCGGGACTAATAGCGTCG
GGTGGGCCGTGATCACTGACGAGTACAAGGTGCCCTCTAAGAAGTTCAAGGTGCTCGGGAACACCGACCG
GCATTCCATCAAGAAAAATCTGATCGGAGCTCTCCTCTTTGATTCAGGGGAAACCGCTGAAGCAACCCGC
CTCAAGCGGACTGCTAGACGGCGGTACACCAGGAGGAAGAACCGGATTTGTTACCTTCAAGAGATATTCT
CCAACGAAATGGCAAAGGTCGACGACAGCTTCTTCCATAGGCTGGAAGAATCATTCCTCGTGGAAGAGGA
TAAGAAGCATGAACGGCATCCCATCTTCGGTAATATCGTCGACGAGGTGGCCTATCACGAGAAATACCCA
ACCATCTACCATCTTCGCAAAAAGCTGGTGGACTCAACCGACAAGGCAGACCTCCGGCTTATCTACCTGG
CCCTGGCCCACATGATCAAGTTCAGAGGCCACTTCCTGATCGAGGGCGACCTCAATCCTGACAATAGCGA
TGTGGATAAACTGTTCATCCAGCTGGTGCAGACTTACAACCAGCTCTTTGAAGAGAACCCCATCAATGCA
AGCGGAGTCGATGCCAAGGCCATTCTGTCAGCCCGGCTGTCAAAGAGCCGCAGACTTGAGAATCTTATCG
CTCAGCTGCCGGGTGAAAAGAAAAATGGACTGTTCGGGAACCTGATTGCTCTTTCACTTGGGCTGACTCC
CAATTTCAAGTCTAATTTCGACCTGGCAGAGGATGCCAAGCTGCAACTGTCCAAGGACACCTATGATGAC
GATCTCGACAACCTCCTGGCCCAGATCGGTGACCAATACGCCGACCTTTTCCTTGCTGCTAAGAATCTTT
CTGACGCCATCCTGCTGTCTGACATTCTCCGCGTGAACACTGAAATCACCAAGGCCCCTCTTTCAGCTTC
AATGATTAAGCGGTATGATGAGCACCACCAGGACCTGACCCTGCTTAAGGCACTCGTCCGGCAGCAGCTT
CCGGAGAAGTACAAGGAAATCTTCTTTGACCAGTCAAAGAATGGATACGCCGGCTACATCGACGGAGGTG
CCTCCCAAGAGGAATTTTATAAGTTTATCAAACCTATCCTTGAGAAGATGGACGGCACCGAAGAGCTCCT
CGTGAAACTGAATCGGGAGGATCTGCTGCGGAAGCAGCGCACTTTCGACAATGGGAGCATTCCCCACCAG
ATCCATCTTGGGGAGCTTCACGCCATCCTTCGGCGCCAAGAGGACTTCTACCCCTTTCTTAAGGACAACA
GGGAGAAGATTGAGAAAATTCTCACTTTCCGCATCCCCTACTACGTGGGACCCCTCGCCAGAGGAAATAG
CCGGTTTGCTTGGATGACCAGAAAGTCAGAAGAAACTATCACTCCCTGGAACTTCGAAGAGGTGGTGGAC
AAGGGAGCCAGCGCTCAGTCATTCATCGAACGGATGACTAACTTCGATAAGAACCTCCCCAATGAGAAGG
TCCTGCCGAAACATTCCCTGCTCTACGAGTACTTTACCGTGTACAACGAGCTGACCAAGGTGAAATATGT
CACCGAAGGGATGAGGAAGCCCGCATTCCTGTCAGGCGAACAAAAGAAGGCAATTGTGGACCTTCTGTTC
AAGACCAATAGAAAGGTGACCGTGAAGCAGCTGAAGGAGGACTATTTCAAGAAAATTGAATGCTTCGACT
CTGTGGAGATTAGCGGGGTCGAAGATCGGTTCAACGCAAGCCTGGGTACTTACCATGATCTGCTTAAGAT
CATCAAGGACAAGGATTTTCTGGACAATGAGGAGAACGAGGACATCCTTGAGGACATTGTCCTGACTCTC
ACTCTGTTCGAGGACCGGGAAATGATCGAGGAGAGGCTTAAGACCTACGCCCATCTGTTCGACGATAAAG
TGATGAAGCAACTTAAACGGAGAAGATATACCGGATGGGGACGCCTTAGCCGCAAACTCATCAACGGAAT
CCGGGACAAACAGAGCGGAAAGACCATTCTTGATTTCCTTAAGAGCGACGGATTCGCTAATCGCAACTTC
ATGCAACTTATCCATGATGATTCCCTGACCTTTAAGGAGGACATCCAGAAGGCCCAAGTGTCTGGACAAG
GTGACTCACTGCACGAGCATATCGCAAATCTGGCTGGTTCACCCGCTATTAAGAAGGGTATTCTCCAGAC
CGTGAAAGTCGTGGACGAGCTGGTCAAGGTGATGGGTCGCCATAAACCAGAGAACATTGTCATCGAGATG
GCCAGGGAAAACCAGACTACCCAGAAGGGACAGAAGAACAGCAGGGAGCGGATGAAAAGAATTGAGGAAG
GGATTAAGGAGCTCGGGTCACAGATCCTTAAAGAGCACCCGGTGGAAAACACCCAGCTTCAGAATGAGAA
GCTCTATCTGTACTACCTTCAAAATGGACGCGATATGTATGTGGACCAAGAGCTTGATATCAACAGGCTC
TCAGACTACGACGTGGACCATATCGTCCCTCAGAGCTTCCTCAAAGACGACTCAATTGACAATAAGGTGC
TGACTCGCTCAGACAAGAACCGGGGAAAGTCAGATAACGTGCCCTCAGAGGAAGTCGTGAAAAAGATGAA
GAACTATTGGCGCCAGCTTCTGAACGCAAAGCTGATCACTCAGCGGAAGTTCGACAATCTCACTAAGGCT
GAGAGGGGCGGACTGAGCGAACTGGACAAAGCAGGATTCATTAAACGGCAACTTGTGGAGACTCGGCAGA
TTACTAAACATGTCGCCCAAATCCTTGACTCACGCATGAATACCAAGTACGACGAAAACGACAAACTTAT
CCGCGAGGTGAAGGTGATTACCCTGAAGTCCAAGCTGGTCAGCGATTTCAGAAAGGACTTTCAATTCTAC
AAAGTGCGGGAGATCAATAACTATCATCATGCTCATGACGCATATCTGAATGCCGTGGTGGGAACCGCCC
TGATCAAGAAGTACCCAAAGCTGGAAAGCGAGTTCGTGTACGGAGACTACAAGGTCTACGACGTGCGCAA
GATGATTGCCAAATCTGAGCAGGAGATCGGAAAGGCCACCGCAAAGTACTTCTTCTACAGCAACATCATG
AATTTCTTCAAGACCGAAATCACCCTTGCAAACGGTGAGATCCGGAAGAGGCCGCTCATCGAGACTAATG
GGGAGACTGGCGAAATCGTGTGGGACAAGGGCAGAGATTTCGCTACCGTGCGCAAAGTGCTTTCTATGCC
TCAAGTGAACATCGTGAAGAAAACCGAGGTGCAAACCGGAGGCTTTTCTAAGGAATCAATCCTCCCCAAG
CGCAACTCCGACAAGCTCATTGCAAGGAAGAAGGATTGGGACCCTAAGAAGTACGGCGGATTCGATTCAC
CAACTGTGGCTTATTCTGTCCTGGTCGTGGCTAAGGTGGAAAAAGGAAAGTCTAAGAAGCTCAAGAGCGT
GAAGGAACTGCTGGGTATCACCATTATGGAGCGCAGCTCCTTCGAGAAGAACCCAATTGACTTTCTCGAA
GCCAAAGGTTACAAGGAAGTCAAGAAGGACCTTATCATCAAGCTCCCAAAGTATAGCCTGTTCGAACTGG
AGAATGGGCGGAAGCGGATGCTCGCCTCCGCTGGCGAACTTCAGAAGGGTAATGAGCTGGCTCTCCCCTC
CAAGTACGTGAATTTCCTCTACCTTGCAAGCCATTACGAGAAGCTGAAGGGGAGCCCCGAGGACAACGAG
CAAAAGCAACTGTTTGTGGAGCAGCATAAGCATTATCTGGACGAGATCATTGAGCAGATTTCCGAGTTTT
CTAAACGCGTCATTCTCGCTGATGCCAACCTCGATAAAGTCCTTAGCGCATACAATAAGCACAGAGACAA
ACCAATTCGGGAGCAGGCTGAGAATATCATCCACCTGTTCACCCTCACCAATCTTGGTGCCCCTGCCGCA
TTCAAGTACTTCGACACCACCATCGACCGGAAACGCTATACCTCCACCAAAGAAGTGCTGGACGCCACCC
TCATCCACCAGAGCATCACCGGACTTTACGAAACTCGGATTGACCTCTCACAGCTCGGAGGGGATGAGGG
AGCTGATCCAAAAAAGAAGAGAAAGGTAGATCCAAAAAAGAAGAGAAAGGTATAAGGATCCTAACTCGAG
ATTGAATTGAATTGAAATCGATAGATCAATTTTTTTCTTTTCTCTTTCCCCATCCTTTACGCTAAAATAA
TAGTTTATTTTATTTTTTGAATATTTTTTATTTATATACGTATATATAGACTATTATTTATCTTTTAATG
ATTATTAAGATTTTTATTAAAAAAAAATTCGCTCCTCTTTTAATGCCTTTATGCAGTTTTTTTTTCCCAT
TCGATATTTCTATGTGCTGCCAAACCAGATGTCAACACAGCTACAACGATGTGCTTCAGTATTACATTTT
TTGCCTTCAACGCCTTGATTGTTCTATTTTTGCTAATAATAAATCTATTTCATCGGACTAAAAGTCCATT
AGTTGTAAGCGGATTTAGCTCAGTTGGGAGAGCGCCAGACTGAAGAAAAACTTCGGTCAAGTCATCTGGA
GGTCCTGTGTTCGATCCACAGAATTCGCAGATGGCCGGCATGGTCCCAGCCTCCTCGCTGGCGCCGGCTG
GGCAACACCTTCGGGTGGCGAATGGGACTTTCTCCACTTCGGTATCCGACTGTTTTAGAGCTAGAAATAG
CAAGTTAAAATAAGGCTAGTCCGTTATCAACTTGAAAAAGTGGCACCGAGTCGGTGCTTTTTTTATTTTT
TGTCACTATTGTTATGTAAAATGCCACCTCTGACAGTATGGAACGCAAACTTCTGTCTAGTGGATAGCTG
GATGCACACACTGGCTTAAGATGACAACGATGTGCTTCAGTATTACATTTTTTGCCTTCAACGCCTTGAT
TGTTCTATTTTTGCTAATAATAAATCTATTTCATCGGACTAAAAGTCCATTAGTTGTAAGCGGATTTAGC
TCAGTTGGGAGAGCGCCAGACTGAAGAAAAACTTCGGTCAAGTCATCTGGAGGTCCTGTGTTCGATCCAC
AGAATTCGCAGATGGCCGGCATGGTCCCAGCCTCCTCGCTGGCGCCGGCTGGGCAACACCTTCGGGTGGC
GAATGGGACTTTTTGAGAAGCTTTGGCAGTCTGTTTTAGAGCTAGAAATAGCAAGTTAAAATAAGGCTAG
TCCGTTATCAACTTGAAAAAGTGGCACCGAGTCGGTGCTTTTTTTATTTTTTGTCACTATTGTTATGTAA
AATGCCACCTCTGACAGTATGGAACGCAAACTTCTGTCTAGTGGATAGCTGAGCAGTTACAGAGATGTTA
CGAACCACTAGTGCACTGCAGTACAGTTTAGCTTGCCTCGTCCCCGCCGGGTCACCCGGCCAGCGACATG
GAGGCCCAGAATACCCTCCTTGACAGTCTTGACGTGCGCAGCTCAGGGGCATGATGTGACTGTCGCCCGT
ACATTTAGCCCATACATCCCCATGTATAATCATTTGCATCCATACATTTTGATGGCCGCACGGCGCGAAG
CAAAAATTACGGCTCCTCGCTCCAGACCTGCGAGCAGGGAAACGCTCCCCTCACAGACGCGTTGAATTGT
CCCCACGCCGCGCCCCTGTAGAGAAATATAAAAGGTTAGGATTTGCCACTGAGGTTCTTCTTTCATATAC
TTCCTTTTAAAATCTTGCTAGGATACAGTTCTCACATCACATCCGAACATAAACAAAAATGGGTACTACC
TTAGATGATACAGCCTACAGATACAGAACATCAGTCCCTGGTGATGCTGAAGCAATTGAGGCTTTAGACG
GTTCATTCACCACCGACACCGTCTTTAGAGTAACCGCCACCGGTGATGGATTTACCTTAAGAGAAGTCCC
AGTCGACCCTCCATTAACTAAAGTCTTTCCAGATGATGAATCTGATGACGAAAGCGACGACGGAGAAGAT
GGTGACCCAGATTCAAGAACTTTCGTAGCATACGGTGATGACGGTGATTTGGCTGGTTTTGTAGTCGTTT
CTTATTCAGGTTGGAATAGAAGGTTGACCGTTGAAGATATAGAAGTCGCCCCAGAGCATAGAGGTCATGG
TGTAGGAAGAGCTTTGATGGGTTTGGCTACAGAATTTGCAAGAGAGAGAGGAGCCGGTCATTTATGGTTA
GAAGTTACTAATGTTAACGCCCCTGCTATCCATGCTTATAGAAGAATGGGTTTCACATTATGTGGTTTAG
ATACTGCTTTATATGATGGAACAGCATCTGACGGTGAACAGGCCTTGTATATGTCTATGCCTTGCCCTTA
AAGTAACTGACAATAAAAAGATTCTTGTTTTCAAGAACTTGTCATTTGTATAGTTTTTTTATATTGTAGT
TGTTCTATTTTAATCAAATGTTAGCGTGATTTATATTTTTTTTCGCCTCGACATCATCTGCCCAGATGCG
AAGTTAAGTGCGCAGAAAGTAATATCATGCGTCAATCGTATGTGAATGCTGGTCGCTATACTGGAGTATC
ACGTGCTATAAAAATAATTATAATTTAAATTTTTTAATATAAATATATAAATTAAAAATAGAAAGTAAAA
AAAGAAATTAAAGAAAAAATAGTTTTTGTTTTCCGAAGATGTAAAAGACTCTAGGGGGATCGCCAACAAA
TACTACCTTTTATCTTGCTCTTCCTGCTCTCAGGTATTAATGCCGAATTGTTTCATCTTGTCTGTGTAGA
AAACCACACACGAAAATCCTGTGATTTTACATTTTACTTATCGTTAATCGAATGTATATCTATTTAATCT
GCTTTTCTTGTCTAATAAATATATATGTAAAGTACGCTTTTTGTTGAAATTTTTTAAACCTTTGTTTATT
TTTTTTTCTTCATTCCGTAACTCTTCTACCTTCTTTATTTACTTTCTAAAATCCAAATACAAAACATAAA
AATAAATAAACACAGAGTAAATTCCCAAATTATTCCATCATTAAAAGATACGAGGCGCGTGTAAGTTACA
GGCAAGCGATCCGTCCCGAGCGGCCGCGTGTTACAACCAATTAACCAATTCTGATTAGAAAAACTCATCG
AGCATCAAATGAAACTGCAATTTATTCATATCAGGATTATCAATACCATATTTTTGAAAAAGCCGTTTCT
GTAATGAAGGAGAAAACTCACCGAGGCAGTTCCATAGGATGGCAAGATCCTGGTATCGGTCTGCGATTCC
GACTCGTCCAACATCAATACAACCTATTAATTTCCCCTCGTCAAAAATAAGGTTATCAAGTGAGAAATCA
CCATGAGTGACGACTGAATCCGGTGAGAATGGCAAAAGCTTATGCATTTCTTTCCAGACTTGTTCAACAG
GCCAGCCATTACGCTCGTCATCAAAATCACTCGCATCAACCAAACCGTTATTCATTCGTGATTGCGCCTG
AGCGAGGCGAAATACGCGATCGCTGTTAAAAGGACAATTACAAACAGGAATCGAATGCAACCGGCGCAGG
AACACTGCCAGCGCATCAACAATATTTTCACCTGAATCAGGATATTCTTCTAATACCTGGAATGCTGTTT
TCCCGGGGATCGCAGTGGTGAGTAACCATGCATCATCAGGAGTACGGATAAAATGCTTGATGGTCGGAAG
AGGCATAAATTCCGTCAGCCAGTTTAGTCTGACCATCTCATCTGTAACATCATTGGCAACGCTACCTTTG
CCATGTTTCAGAAACAACTCTGGCGCATCGGGCTTCCCATACAATCGATAGATTGTCGCACCTGATTGCC
CGACATTATCGCGAGCCCATTTATACCCATATAAATCAGCATCCATGTTGGAATTTAATCGCGGCCTGGA
GCAAGACGTTTCCCGTTGAATATGGCTCATAACACCCCTTGTATTACTGTTTATGTAAGCAGACAGTTTT
ATTGTTCATGATGATATATTTTTATCTTGTGCAATGTAACATCAGAGATTTTGAGACACAACGTGGCTTT
GTTGAATAAATCGAACTTTTGCTGAGTTGAAGGATCAGTCATGACCAAAATCCCTTAACGTGAGTTTTCG
TTCCACTGAGCGTCAGACCCCGTAGAAAAGATCAAAGGATCTTCTTGAGATCCTTTTTTTCTGCGCGTAA
TCTGCTGCTTGCAAACAAAAAAACCACCGCTACCAGCGGTGGTTTGTTTGCCGGATCAAGAGCTACCAAC
TCTTTTTCCGAAGGTAACTGGCTTCAGCAGAGCGCAGATACCAAATACTGTTCTTCTAGTGTAGCCGTAG
TTAGGCCACCACTTCAAGAACTCTGTAGCACCGCCTACATACCTCGCTCTGCTAATCCTGTTACCAGTGG
CTGCTGCCAGTGGCGATAAGTCGTGTCTTACCGGGTTGGACTCAAGACGATAGTTACCGGATAAGGCGCA
GCGGTCGGGCTGAACGGGGGGTTCGTGCACACAGCCCAGCTTGGAGCGAACGACCTACACCGAACTGAGA
TACCTACAGCGTGAGCTATGAGAAAGCGCCACGCTTCCCGAAGGGAGAAAGGCGGACAGGTATCCGGTAA
GCGGCAGGGTCGGAACAGGAGAGCGCACGAGGGAGCTTCCAGGGGGAAACGCCTGGTATCTTTATAGTCC
TGTCGGGTTTCGCCACCTCTGACTTGAGCGTCGATTTTTGTGATGCTCGTCAGGGGGGCGGAGCCTATGG
AAA
Features (pLannotate 1.2.2; 15 found; start..end, strand, type, name):
     48..99      +  rep_origin     RSF ori (fragment): Plasmids containing the RSF 1030 origin of replication can be propagated in E. coli cells that contain additional plasmids with compatible origins.
    862..4965    +  CDS            cas9: CAS9_STRP1 - Also known as csn1 From Streptococcus pyogenes serotype M1.
   4978..4998    +  CDS            SV40 NLS: nuclear localization signal of SV40 (simian virus 40) large T antigen
   5002..5022    +  CDS            SV40 NLS: nuclear localization signal of SV40 (simian virus 40) large T antigen
   5041..5265    +  terminator     PGK1 terminator (fragment): S. cerevisae PGK1; transcription terminator for 3-phosphoglycerate kinase gene
   5398..5488    +  ncRNA          tRNA: Accession: RF00005 - tRNA
   5582..5657    +  misc_RNA       gRNA scaffold: guide RNA scaffold for the Streptococcus pyogenes CRISPR/Cas9 system
   5869..5959    +  ncRNA          tRNA: Accession: RF00005 - tRNA
   6053..6128    +  misc_RNA       gRNA scaffold: guide RNA scaffold for the Streptococcus pyogenes CRISPR/Cas9 system
   6295..6636    +  promoter       TEF promoter: Ashbya gossypii TEF promoter
   6645..7208    +  CDS            sta: STA_STRLA - Experimental evidence at protein level: Swiss-Prot protein existence level 1. Involved in resistance to streptothricin, a broad-spectrum antibiotic produced by streptomycetes. Detoxifies streptothricin via acetylation of the beta amino group of the first beta-lysyl moiety of streptothricin. From Streptomyces lavendulae.
   7216..7413    +  terminator     TEF terminator: Ashbya gossypii TEF terminator
   7418..7921    +  misc_feature   CEN/ARS: S. cerevisiae CEN6 centromere fused to an autonomously replicating sequence
   7965..8780    -  CDS            KanR: aminoglycoside phosphotransferase; aph(3')-Ia; confers resistance to kanamycin in bacteria or G418 (Geneticin®) in eukaryotes
   9005..9593    +  rep_origin     ori: high-copy-number ColE1/pMB1/pBR322/pUC origin of replication
