[The description below was written by a language model from this plasmid's Addgene catalogue record and pLannotate feature annotations shown in this document.]
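Description:
HCP7 is a yeast CRISPR/Cas9 expression plasmid built on the pYTK102 backbone, designed for genome editing in Saccharomyces cerevisiae. It is a shuttle vector of about 9.6 kb. In E. coli it replicates at high copy from a ColE1/pUC-type origin and is selected with kanamycin through an aph(3')-Ia gene; a short fragment annotated as RSF origin is also detected but is unlikely to be functional. In yeast it is maintained as a low-copy, stably segregating episome by a CEN6/ARS element. Yeast selection uses nourseothricin, through a streptothricin acetyltransferase coding sequence placed between the Ashbya gossypii TEF promoter and terminator.

The payload combines the nuclease and two guides on one plasmid. The Streptococcus pyogenes Cas9 open reading frame carries two tandem SV40 nuclear localization signals at its C-terminus and is followed by a PGK1 terminator fragment. The promoter driving Cas9 is not annotated in the feature table or stated in the record. Downstream lie two sequential guide cassettes, each consisting of a tRNA element followed at a short distance by the S. pyogenes gRNA scaffold. This arrangement is consistent with tRNA-based RNA polymerase III expression and processing of sgRNAs in yeast, although the record does not say so explicitly. One guide targets the C-terminal end of WHI5 and the other the C-terminal end of HTA2.

Cutting near the 3′ ends of both genes suits simultaneous modification of both loci, such as C-terminal tagging with supplied repair templates, though the record does not state the intended edit. The catalogue lists Gateway cloning as the assembly method.
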