Addgene plasmid #166109: HCP7
Purpose: This plasmid encodes a Cas9 protein as well as two sgRNAs, one targets the C-terminus of Whi5 and the other targets the C-terminus of Hta2.
Depositing lab: Matthias Heinemann. Depositing organization: University of Groningen.
Backbone
  Vector backbone: pYTK102
  Vector type: Yeast Expression, CRISPR
  Selectable markers: Nourseothricin
Growth in bacteria
  Bacterial resistance: Kanamycin, 50 μg/mL
  Growth temperature: 37°C
  Growth strain: DH5alpha
  Copy number: High Copy
Gene/Insert
  Gene/Insert name: Whi5-sg106
  gRNA/shRNA sequence: Whi5: CTCCACTTCGGTATCCGACT, Hta2: TTGAGAAGCTTTGGCAGTCT
  Species: S. cerevisiae (budding yeast)
  Entrez Gene: WHI5
  Cloning method: Gateway Cloning
Terms and licenses: Academic/Nonprofit Terms; Industry Terms: Not Available to Industry
How to cite: HCP7 was a gift from Matthias Heinemann (Addgene plasmid # 166109 ; http://n2t.net/addgene:166109 ; RRID:Addgene_166109)
