>Addgene plasmid #166109 | HCP7 | depositor partial sequence | sequence record 322562 | Streptococcus pyogenes Cas9 endonuclease
GACAAGAAGTATTCTATCGGACTGGATATCGGGACTAATAGCGTCGGGTGGGCCGTGATCACTGACGAGT
ACAAGGTGCCCTCTAAGAAGTTCAAGGTGCTCGGGAACACCGACCGGCATTCCATCAAGAAAAATCTGAT
CGGAGCTCTCCTCTTTGATTCAGGGGAAACCGCTGAAGCAACCCGCCTCAAGCGGACTGCTAGACGGCGG
TACACCAGGAGGAAGAACCGGATTTGTTACCTTCAAGAGATATTCTCCAACGAAATGGCAAAGGTCGACG
ACAGCTTCTTCCATAGGCTGGAAGAATCATTCCTCGTGGAAGAGGATAAGAAGCATGAACGGCATCCCAT
CTTCGGTAATATCGTCGACGAGGTGGCCTATCACGAGAAATACCCAACCATCTACCATCTTCGCAAAAAG
CTGGTGGACTCAACCGACAAGGCAGACCTCCGGCTTATCTACCTGGCCCTGGCCCACATGATCAAGTTCA
GAGGCCACTTCCTGATCGAGGGCGACCTCAATCCTGACAATAGCGATGTGGATAAACTGTTCATCCAGCT
GGTGCAGACTTACAACCAGCTCTTTGAAGAGAACCCCATCAATGCAAGCGGAGTCGATGCCAAGGCCATT
CTGTCAGCCCGGCTGTCAAAGAGCCGCAGACTTGAGAATCTTATCGCTCAGCTGCCGGGTGAAAAGAAAA
ATGGACTGTTCGGGAACCTGATTGCTCTTTCACTTGGGCTGACTCCCAATTTCAAGTCTAATTTCGACCT
GGCAGAGGATGCCAAGCTGCAACTGTCCAAGGACACCTATGATGACGATCTCGACAACCTCCTGGCCCAG
ATCGGTGACCAATACGCCGACCTTTTCCTTGCTGCTAAGAATCTTTCTGACGCCATCCTGCTGTCTGACA
TTCTCCGCGTGAACACTGAAATCACCAAGGCCCCTCTTTCAGCTTCAATGATTAAGCGGTATGATGAGCA
CCACCAGGACCTGACCCTGCTTAAGGCACTCGTCCGGCAGCAGCTTCCGGAGAAGTACAAGGAAATCTTC
TTTGACCAGTCAAAGAATGGATACGCCGGCTACATCGACGGAGGTGCCTCCCAAGAGGAATTTTATAAGT
TTATCAAACCTATCCTTGAGAAGATGGACGGCACCGAAGAGCTCCTCGTGAAACTGAATCGGGAGGATCT
GCTGCGGAAGCAGCGCACTTTCGACAATGGGAGCATTCCCCACCAGATCCATCTTGGGGAGCTTCACGCC
ATCCTTCGGCGCCAAGAGGACTTCTACCCCTTTCTTAAGGACAACAGGGAGAAGATTGAGAAAATTCTCA
CTTTCCGCATCCCCTACTACGTGGGACCCCTCGCCAGAGGAAATAGCCGGTTTGCTTGGATGACCAGAAA
GTCAGAAGAAACTATCACTCCCTGGAACTTCGAAGAGGTGGTGGACAAGGGAGCCAGCGCTCAGTCATTC
ATCGAACGGATGACTAACTTCGATAAGAACCTCCCCAATGAGAAGGTCCTGCCGAAACATTCCCTGCTCT
ACGAGTACTTTACCGTGTACAACGAGCTGACCAAGGTGAAATATGTCACCGAAGGGATGAGGAAGCCCGC
ATTCCTGTCAGGCGAACAAAAGAAGGCAATTGTGGACCTTCTGTTCAAGACCAATAGAAAGGTGACCGTG
AAGCAGCTGAAGGAGGACTATTTCAAGAAAATTGAATGCTTCGACTCTGTGGAGATTAGCGGGGTCGAAG
ATCGGTTCAACGCAAGCCTGGGTACTTACCATGATCTGCTTAAGATCATCAAGGACAAGGATTTTCTGGA
CAATGAGGAGAACGAGGACATCCTTGAGGACATTGTCCTGACTCTCACTCTGTTCGAGGACCGGGAAATG
ATCGAGGAGAGGCTTAAGACCTACGCCCATCTGTTCGACGATAAAGTGATGAAGCAACTTAAACGGAGAA
GATATACCGGATGGGGACGCCTTAGCCGCAAACTCATCAACGGAATCCGGGACAAACAGAGCGGAAAGAC
CATTCTTGATTTCCTTAAGAGCGACGGATTCGCTAATCGCAACTTCATGCAACTTATCCATGATGATTCC
CTGACCTTTAAGGAGGACATCCAGAAGGCCCAAGTGTCTGGACAAGGTGACTCACTGCACGAGCATATCG
CAAATCTGGCTGGTTCACCCGCTATTAAGAAGGGTATTCTCCAGACCGTGAAAGTCGTGGACGAGCTGGT
CAAGGTGATGGGTCGCCATAAACCAGAGAACATTGTCATCGAGATGGCCAGGGAAAACCAGACTACCCAG
AAGGGACAGAAGAACAGCAGGGAGCGGATGAAAAGAATTGAGGAAGGGATTAAGGAGCTCGGGTCACAGA
TCCTTAAAGAGCACCCGGTGGAAAACACCCAGCTTCAGAATGAGAAGCTCTATCTGTACTACCTTCAAAA
TGGACGCGATATGTATGTGGACCAAGAGCTTGATATCAACAGGCTCTCAGACTACGACGTGGACCATATC
GTCCCTCAGAGCTTCCTCAAAGACGACTCAATTGACAATAAGGTGCTGACTCGCTCAGACAAGAACCGGG
GAAAGTCAGATAACGTGCCCTCAGAGGAAGTCGTGAAAAAGATGAAGAACTATTGGCGCCAGCTTCTGAA
CGCAAAGCTGATCACTCAGCGGAAGTTCGACAATCTCACTAAGGCTGAGAGGGGCGGACTGAGCGAACTG
GACAAAGCAGGATTCATTAAACGGCAACTTGTGGAGACTCGGCAGATTACTAAACATGTCGCCCAAATCC
TTGACTCACGCATGAATACCAAGTACGACGAAAACGACAAACTTATCCGCGAGGTGAAGGTGATTACCCT
GAAGTCCAAGCTGGTCAGCGATTTCAGAAAGGACTTTCAATTCTACAAAGTGCGGGAGATCAATAACTAT
CATCATGCTCATGACGCATATCTGAATGCCGTGGTGGGAACCGCCCTGATCAAGAAGTACCCAAAGCTGG
AAAGCGAGTTCGTGTACGGAGACTACAAGGTCTACGACGTGCGCAAGATGATTGCCAAATCTGAGCAGGA
GATCGGAAAGGCCACCGCAAAGTACTTCTTCTACAGCAACATCATGAATTTCTTCAAGACCGAAATCACC
CTTGCAAACGGTGAGATCCGGAAGAGGCCGCTCATCGAGACTAATGGGGAGACTGGCGAAATCGTGTGGG
ACAAGGGCAGAGATTTCGCTACCGTGCGCAAAGTGCTTTCTATGCCTCAAGTGAACATCGTGAAGAAAAC
CGAGGTGCAAACCGGAGGCTTTTCTAAGGAATCAATCCTCCCCAAGCGCAACTCCGACAAGCTCATTGCA
AGGAAGAAGGATTGGGACCCTAAGAAGTACGGCGGATTCGATTCACCAACTGTGGCTTATTCTGTCCTGG
TCGTGGCTAAGGTGGAAAAAGGAAAGTCTAAGAAGCTCAAGAGCGTGAAGGAACTGCTGGGTATCACCAT
TATGGAGCGCAGCTCCTTCGAGAAGAACCCAATTGACTTTCTCGAAGCCAAAGGTTACAAGGAAGTCAAG
AAGGACCTTATCATCAAGCTCCCAAAGTATAGCCTGTTCGAACTGGAGAATGGGCGGAAGCGGATGCTCG
CCTCCGCTGGCGAACTTCAGAAGGGTAATGAGCTGGCTCTCCCCTCCAAGTACGTGAATTTCCTCTACCT
TGCAAGCCATTACGAGAAGCTGAAGGGGAGCCCCGAGGACAACGAGCAAAAGCAACTGTTTGTGGAGCAG
CATAAGCATTATCTGGACGAGATCATTGAGCAGATTTCCGAGTTTTCTAAACGCGTCATTCTCGCTGATG
CCAACCTCGATAAAGTCCTTAGCGCATACAATAAGCACAGAGACAAACCAATTCGGGAGCAGGCTGAGAA
TATCATCCACCTGTTCACCCTCACCAATCTTGGTGCCCCTGCCGCATTCAAGTACTTCGACACCACCATC
GACCGGAAACGCTATACCTCCACCAAAGAAGTGCTGGACGCCACCCTCATCCACCAGAGCATCACCGGAC
TTTACGAAACTCGGATTGACCTCTCACAGCTCGGAGGGGAT
